Addgene plasmid #40412: LRRK2_1867_2161_V1922T_C2024S_C2025S_F2079Y_L2115A
Depositing lab: Michael J Fox Foundation MJFF. Depositing organization: Michael J Fox Foundation.
Backbone
  Vector backbone: pEMB017
  Backbone manufacturer: Emerald
  Vector type: Baculovirus
Growth in bacteria
  Bacterial resistance: Ampicillin, 100 μg/mL
  Growth temperature: 37°C
  Growth strain: Top10
  Copy number: High Copy
Gene/Insert
  Gene/Insert name: LRRK2
  Species: H. sapiens (human)
  Mutation: aa1867-2161; V1922T, C2024S, C2025S, F2079Y, L2115A
  Entrez Gene: LRRK2 (a.k.a. AURA17, DARDARIN, PARK8, RIPK7, ROCO2)
  Promoter: polH
  Tag / fusion protein: HisTev (N terminal on insert); GST-Tev (N terminal on insert)
  Cloning method: Restriction Enzyme; 5′ cloning site BamHI (destroyed during cloning); 3′ cloning site HindIII (destroyed during cloning)
  Sequencing primers: 5′ DSP2466For:GAATTTCGTCGACAGATC; 3′ DSP2466Rev:AATAACCCGGATCAGCTT
Terms and licenses: Academic/Nonprofit Terms; Industry Terms
How to cite: LRRK2_1867_2161_V1922T_C2024S_C2025S_F2079Y_L2115A was a gift from Michael J Fox Foundation MJFF (Addgene plasmid # 40412 ; http://n2t.net/addgene:40412 ; RRID:Addgene_40412)
