[The description below was written by a language model from this plasmid's Addgene catalogue record and pLannotate feature annotations shown in this document.]
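Description:
LRRK2_1867_2161_V1922T_C2024S_C2025S_F2079Y_L2115A is a 9,085 bp baculovirus transfer plasmid built on the pEMB017 backbone (Emerald) for producing a fragment of human LRRK2 in insect cells. It is propagated in E. coli through a high-copy ColE1/pUC-type origin with ampicillin selection (AmpR under its own bla promoter), and it also carries an f1 phage origin and a remnant of lacZα. The expression region is flanked by AcMNPV sequences, lef2/ORF603 on one side and the ORF1629 recombination region on the other. These flanks allow homologous recombination with baculoviral DNA, placing the cassette at the polyhedrin locus to generate recombinant virus.

The payload is driven by the very late polyhedrin (polH) promoter and encodes Schistosoma japonicum GST fused upstream of LRRK2 residues 1867–2161, which corresponds to the kinase domain region of this Parkinson's disease-associated serine/threonine kinase. The fragment carries five substitutions: V1922T, C2024S, C2025S, F2079Y and L2115A. The record does not state their purpose. The catalogue lists N-terminal His-TEV and GST-TEV tags, implying TEV protease-cleavable affinity handles. The feature annotation detects GST upstream of the insert but places a short His-tag segment just downstream of the LRRK2 coding region, so the exact position and reading status of the His tags should be checked against the sequence. A divergently oriented β-glucuronidase (GUS) gene under the baculovirus late p6.9 promoter provides a reporter for identifying recombinant virus. The design points to expression and affinity purification of the engineered LRRK2 fragment, although the record does not name a specific downstream application.
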