Features (pLannotate 1.2.2; 15 found; start..end, strand, type, name):
    329..453     +  CDS            lef2: baculovirus late expression factor 2
    491..1096    +  CDS            ORF603: baculovirus ORF603 protein
   1167..2972    -  CDS            GUS: β-glucuronidase; uidA (or gusA) from E. coli
   2987..3302    -  promoter       p6.9 promoter: Autographa californica p6.9; baculovirus late basic protein promoter
   3317..3408    +  promoter       polyhedrin promoter: polh from Autographa californica; promoter for the baculovirus polyhedrin gene
   3469..4122    +  CDS            GST26_SCHJA: Experimental evidence at protein level: Swiss-Prot protein existence level 1. GST isoenzymes appear to play a central role in the parasite detoxification system. Other functions are also suspected including a role in increasing the solubility of haematin in the parasite gut. From Schistosoma japonicum (Blood fluke).
   4222..5106    +  CDS            LRRK2 (fragment): LRRK2_HUMAN - Also known as PARK8. Experimental evidence at protein level: Swiss-Prot protein existence level 1. Serine/threonine-protein kinase which phosphorylates a broad range of proteins involved in multiple processes such as neuronal plasticity, autophagy, and vesicle trafficking (PubMed:20949042, PubMed:22012985, PubMed:26824392, PubMed:29125462, PubMed:28720718, PubMed:29127255, PubMed:30398148, PubMed:29212815, PubMed:30635421, PubMed:21850687, PubMed:23395371, PubMed:17114044, PubMed:24687852, PubMed:26014385, PubMed:25201882). Is a key regulator of RAB GTPases by regulating the GTP/
   5135..5152    +  CDS            9xHis (fragment): 9xHis affinity tag
   5189..6546    +  misc_recomb    baculovirus recombination region (ORF1629): contains part of ORF1629
   6544..6621    -  CDS            P61 (fragment): P78_NPVAC - Experimental evidence at protein level: Swiss-Prot protein existence level 1. Plays a role in the transport of the nucleocapsids from the cytoplasm toward the host nucleus together with the host actin- polymerizing Arp2/3 complex. From Autographa californica nuclear polyhedrosis virus (AcMNPV).
   6809..7397    -  rep_origin     ori: high-copy-number ColE1/pMB1/pBR322/pUC origin of replication
   7568..8428    -  CDS            AmpR: β-lactamase; bla; confers resistance to ampicillin, carbenicillin, and related antibiotics
   8429..8533    -  promoter       AmpR promoter: bla
   8560..9015    +  rep_origin     f1 ori (sequence partly withheld): f1 bacteriophage origin of replication; arrow indicates direction of (+) strand synthesis
   9020..1       -  CDS            lacZα (fragment) (across the origin): LacZα fragment of β-galactosidase; lacZ fragment
>Addgene plasmid #40412 | LRRK2_1867_2161_V1922T_C2024S_C2025S_F2079Y_L2115A | depositor full sequence | sequence record 52089 | LRRK2_1867_2161_V1922T_C2024S_C2025S_F2079Y_L2115A sequence 9085 bps
GGAACGGCTCCGCCCACTATTAATGAAATTAAAAATTCCAATTTTAAAAAACGCAGCAAGAGAAACATTT
GTATGAAAGAATGCGTAGAAGGAAAGAAAAATGTCGTCGACATGCTGAACAACAAGATTAATATGCCTCC
GTGTATAAAAAAAATATTGAACGATTTGAAAGAAAACAATGTACCGCGCGGCGGTATGTACAGGAAGAGG
TTTATACTAAACTGTTACATTGCAAACGTGGTTTCGTGTGCCAAGTGTGAAAACCGATGTTTAATCAAGG
CTCTGACGCATTTCTACAACCACGACTCCAAGTGTGTGGGTGAAGTCATGCATCTTTTAATCAAATCCCA
AGATGTGTATAAACCACCAAACTGCCAAAAAATGAAAACTGTCGACAAGCTCTGTCCGTTTGCTGGCAAC
TGCAAGGGTCTCAATCCTATTTGTAATTATTGAATAATAAAACAATTATAAATGCTAAATTTGTTTTTTA
TTAACGATACAAACCAAACGCAACAAGAACATTTGTAGTATTATCTATAATTGAAAACGCGTAGTTATAA
TCGCTGAGGTAATATTTAAAATCATTTTCAAATGATTCACAGTTAATTTGCGACAATATAATTTTATTTT
CACATAAACTAGACGCCTTGTCGTCTTCTTCTTCGTATTCCTTCTCTTTTTCATTTTTCTCTTCATAAAA
ATTAACATAGTTATTATCGTATCCATATATGTATCTATCGTATAGAGTAAATTTTTTGTTGTCATAAATA
TATATGTCTTTTTTAATGGGGTGTATAGTACCGCTGCGCATAGTTTTTCTGTAATTTACAACAGTGCTAT
TTTCTGGTAGTTCTTCGGAGTGTGTTGCTTTAATTATTAAATTTATATAATCAATGAATTTGGGATCGTC
GGTTTTGTACAATATGTTGCCGGCATAGTACGCAGCTTCTTCTAGTTCAATTACACCATTTTTTAGCAGC
ACCGGATTAACATAACTTTCCAAAATGTTGTACGAACCGTTAAACAAAAACAGTTCACCTCCCTTTTCTA
TACTATTGTCTGCGAGCAGTTGTTTGTTGTTAAAAATAACAGCCATTGTAATGAGACGCACAAACTAATA
TCACAAACTGGAAATGTCTATCAATATATAGTTGCTGATCAGATCCTCATTGTTTGCCTCCCTGCTGCGG
TTTTTCACCGAAGTTCATGCCAGTCCAGCGTTTTTGCAGCAGAAAAGCCGCCGACTTCGGTTTGCGGTCG
CGAGTGAAGATCCCTTTCTTGTTACCGCCAACGCGCAATATGCCTTGCGAGGTCGCAAAATCGGCGAAAT
TCCATACCTGTTCACCGACGACGGCGCTGACGCGATCAAAGACGCGGTGATACATATCCAGCCATGCACA
CTGATACTCTTCACTCCACATGTCGGTGTACATTGAGTGCAGCCCGGCTAACGTATCCACGCCGTATTCG
GTGATGATAATCGGCTGATGCAGTTTCTCCTGCCAGGCCAGAAGTTCTTTTTCCAGTACCTTCTCTGCCG
TTTCCAAATCGCCGCTTTGGACATACCATCCGTAATAACGGTTCAGGCACAGCACATCAAAGAGATCGCT
GATGGTATCGGTGTGAGCGTCGCAGAACATTACATTGACGCAGGTGATCGGACGCGTCGGGTCGAGTTTA
CGCGTTGCTTCCGCCAGTGGCGCGAAATATTCCCGTGCACCTTGCGGACGGGTATCCGGTTCGTTGGCAA
TACTCCACATCACCACGCTTGGGTGGTTTTTGTCACGCGCTATCAGCTCTTTAATCGCCTGTAAGTGCGC
TTGCTGAGTTTCCCCGTTGACTGCCTCTTCGCTGTACAGTTCTTTCGGCTTGTTGCCCGCTTCGAAACCA
ATGCCTAAAGAGAGCGAAAAGCCGACAGCAGCAGTTTCATCAATCACCACGATGCCATGTTCATCTGCCC
AGTCGAGCATCTCTTCAGCGTAAGGGTAATGCGAGGTACGGTAGGAGTTGGCCCCAATCCAGTCCATTAA
TGCGTGGTCGTGCACCATCAGCACGTTATCGAATCCTTTGCCACGTAAGTCCGCATCTTCATGACGACCA
AAGCCAGTAAAGTAGAACGGTTTGTGGTTAATCAGGAACTGTTGGCCCTTCACTGCCACTGACCGGATGC
CGACGCGAAGCGGGTAGATATCACACTCTGTCTGGCTTTTGGCTGTGACGCACAGTTCATAGAGATAACC
TTCACCCGGTTGCCAGAGGTGCGGATTCACCACTTGCAAAGTCCCGCTAGTGCCTTGTCCAGTTGCAACC
ACCTGTTGATCCGCATCACGCAGTTCAACGCTGACATCACCATTGGCCACCACCTGCCAGTCAACAGACG
CGTGGTTACAGTCTTGCGCGACATGCGTCACCACGGTGATATCGTCCACCCAGGTGTTCGGCGTGGTGTA
GAGCATTACGCTGCGATGGATTCCGGCATAGTTAAAGAAATCATGGAAGTAAGACTGCTTTTTCTTGCCG
TTTTCGTCGGTAATCACCATTCCCGGCGGGATAGTCTGCCAGTTCAGTTCGTTGTTCACACAAACGGTGA
TACGTACACTTTTCCCGGCAATAACATACGGCGTGACATCGGCTTCAAATGGCGTATAGCCGCCCTGATG
CTCCATCACTTCCTGATTATTGACCCACACTTTGCCGTAATGAGTGACCGCATCGAAACGCAGCACGATA
CGCTGGCCTGCCCAACCTTTCGGTATAAAGACTTCGCGCTGATACCAGACGTTGCCCGCATAATTACGAA
TATCTGCATCGGCGAACTGATCGTTAAAACTGCCTGGCACAGCAATTGCCCGGCTTTCTTGTAACGCGCT
TTCCCACCAACGCTGATCAATTCCACAGTTTTCGCGATCCAGACTGAATGCCCACAGGCCGTCGAGTTTT
TTGATTTCACGGGTTGGGGTTTCTACAGGACGGACCATATTTATAGGTGTAATTTATGTAGCTGTAATTT
TTACCTTATTAATATTTTTTACGCTTTGCATTCGACGACTGAACTCCCAAATATATGTTTAACTCGTCTT
GGTCGTTTGAATTTTTGTTGCTGTGTTTCCTAATATTTTCCATCACCTTAAATATGTTATTGTAATCCTC
AATGTTGAACTTGCAATTGGACACGGCATAGTTTTCCATAGTCGTGTAAAACATGGTATTGGCTGCATTG
TAATACATCCGACTGAGCGGGTACGGATCTATGTGTTTGAGCAGCCTGTTCAAAAACTCTGCATCGTCGC
AAAACGGAATTTCGTCGACAGATCTGATCATGGAGATAATTAAAATGATAACCATCTCGCAAATAAATAA
GTATTTTACTGTTTTCGTAACAGTTTTGTAATAAAAAAACCTATAAATATAGGATCTATGCACCACCATC
ACCACCATCACCACGAGAACCTTTATTTCCAAGGATCAATGGCACCGATCCTGGGGTATTGGAAGATCAA
GGGCCTAGTGCAGCCCACTCGTCTGCTCCTGGAGTACCTAGAAGAGAAGTATGAGGAGCACCTTTATGAG
CGGGACGAGGGTGACAAGTGGCGCAATAAGAAATTCGAGCTAGGCTTGGAATTCCCCAATCTGCCTTATT
ACATCGATGGCGACGTTAAGTTGACTCAGTCCATGGCCATCATCCGCTACATCGCCGACAAGCACAATAT
GCTAGGCGGGTGCCCGAAGGAGCGAGCTGAGATCTCTATGTTGGAAGGGGCCGTGCTGGATATCCGCTAC
GGCGTGAGCCGCATTGCATACTCAAAGGATTTCGAGACCCTCAAGGTTGACTTCCTGTCAAAGCTGCCTG
AAATGCTAAAGATGTTCGAAGACCGTCTCTGTCATAAGACCTACCTGAACGGGGACCACGTGACACACCC
GGACTTTATGTTGTATGACGCTCTGGACGTCGTGCTTTATATGGACCCTATGTGCCTGGACGCTTTTCCC
AAACTAGTGTGTTTCAAGAAACGTATCGAAGCTATCCCTCAGATTGATAAGTACCTGAAGTCCTCAAAGT
ACATCGCCTGGCCCCTTCAAGGTTGGCAAGCCACATTTGGCGGTGGCGACCATCCTCCCAAGTCAGACCT
AGTGCCTAGGCACAACCAGACCAGCCTATATAAGAAAGCCGGGTCAGCTGCCGCTGTGCTGGAGGAGAAC
CTGTATTTCCAGGGCGGATCCAACATCATGCTCAACAACGATGAGCTCGAATTTGAACAAGCTCCAGAAT
TCCTGCTCGGCGACGGCTCTTTCGGCTCCGTATACCGTGCTGCTTATGAAGGCGAAGAAGTCGCCGTAAA
GATCTTCAACAAGCACACCTCGCTCCGTCTGCTCCGTCAGGAACTGACCGTTCTGTGTCATCTGCACCAT
CCGAGCCTCATCTCCCTGCTGGCCGCTGGCATCCGTCCTCGTATGCTGGTGATGGAGCTGGCATCCAAGG
GCTCTCTCGACCGCCTGCTGCAGCAGGACAAGGCTTCTCTGACCCGTACTCTGCAGCATCGTATCGCTCT
GCATGTAGCTGACGGCCTGCGTTATCTTCATTCTGCAATGATCATTTATCGCGACCTGAAACCTCATAAT
GTACTGCTGTTTACTCTGTACCCGAACGCTGCCATCATCGCTAAGATTGCAGACTATGGTATTGCGCAGT
ACTCCTCCCGCATGGGCATTAAAACAAGCGAAGGTACGCCGGGTTTCCGTGCTCCAGAAGTGGCTCGTGG
CAACGTTATTTACAACCAGCAAGCTGACGTTTACTCGTTCGGTCTGCTCCTGTACGATATCCTGACTACC
GGCGGCCGTATCGTAGAAGGTCTGAAGTACCCTAACGAATTCGACGAACTGGAAATCCAGGGCAAGCTGC
CAGACCCGGTTAAAGAATACGGTTGCGCTCCGTGGCCGATGGTAGAGAAGCTCATCAAACAGTGCGCTAA
AGAAAACCCTCAGGAACGTCCAACCTCTGCTCAAGTGTTCGACATCCTTAACAGCGCTGAACTCGTCTGT
CTGACTCGCCGTATTCTCCTGCCTAAGAATGTTATCGTGGAATGTATGGTTGCTACTCACCATAACTGAT
GATAAGCTTTAGTAAGCACTCGAGCACCACCACCACCACCACTAACCTAGGTAGCTGAGCGCATGCAAGC
TGATCCGGGTTATTAGTACATTTATTAAGCGCTAGATTCTGTGCGTTGTTGATTTACAGACAATTGTTGT
ACGTATTTTAATAATTCATTAAATTTATAATCTTTAGGGTGGTATGTTAGAGCGAAAATCAAATGATTTT
CAGCGTCTTTATATCTGAATTTAAATATTAAATCCTCAATAGATTTGTAAAATAGGTTTCGATTAGTTTC
AAACAAGGGTTGTTTTTCCGAACCGATGGCTGGACTATCTAATGGATTTTCGCTCAACGCCACAAAACTT
GCCAAATCTTGTAGCAGCAATCTAGCTTTGTCGATATTCGTTTGTGTTTTGTTTTGTAATAAAGGTTCGA
CGTCGTTCAAAATATTATGCGCTTTTGTATTTCTTTCATCACTGTCGTTAGTGTACAATTGACTCGACGT
AAACACGTTAAATAGAGCTTGGACATATTTAACATCGGGCGTGTTAGCTTTATTAGGCCGATTATCGTCG
TCGTCCCAACCCTCGTCGTTAGAAGTTGCTTCCGAAGACGATTTTGCCATAGCCACACGACGCCTATTAA
TTGTGTCGGCTAACACGTCCGCGATCAAATTTGTAGTTGAGCTTTTTGGAATTATTTCTGATTGCGGGCG
TTTTTGGGCGGGTTTCAATCTAACTGTGCCCGATTTTAATTCAGACAACACGTTAGAAAGCGATGGTGCA
GGCGGTGGTAACATTTCAGACGGCAAATCTACTAATGGCGGCGGTGGTGGAGCTGATGATAAATCTACCA
TCGGTGGAGGCGCAGGCGGGGCTGGCGGCGGAGGCGGAGGCGGAGGTGGTGGCGGTGATGCAGACGGCGG
TTTAGGCTCAAATGTCTCTTTAGGCAACACAGTCGGCACCTCAACTATTGTACTGGTTTCGGGCGCCGTT
TTTGGTTTGACCGGTCTGAGACGAGTGCGATTTTTTTCGTTTCTAATAGCTTCCAACAATTGTTGTCTGT
CGTCTAAAGGTGCAGCGGGTTGAGGTTCCGTCGGCATTGGTGGAGCGGGCGGCAATTCAGACATCGATGG
TGGTGGTGGTGGTGGAGGCGCTGGAATGTTAGGCACGGGAGAAGGTGGTGGCGGCGGTGCCGCCGGTATA
ATTTGTTCTGGTTTAGTTTGTTCGCGCACGATTGTGGGCACCGGCGCAGGCGCCGCTGGCTGCACAACGG
AAGGTCGTCTGCTTCGAGGCAGCGCTTGGGGTGGTGGCAATTCAATATTATAATTGGAATACAAATCGTA
AAAATCTGCTATAAGCATTGTAATTTCGCTATCGTTTACCGTGCCGATATTTAACAACCGCTCAATGTAA
GCAATTGTATTGTAAAGAGATTGTCTCAAGCTCGGATCGATCCCGCACGCCGATAACAAGCCTTTTCATT
TTTACTACAGCATTGTAGTGGCGAGACACTTCGCTGTCGTCGAGGTTTAAACGCTTCCTCGCTCACTGAC
TCGCTGCGCTCGGTCGTTCGGCTGCGGCGAGCGGTATCAGCTCACTCAAAGGCGGTAATACGGTTATCCA
CAGAATCAGGGGATAACGCAGGAAAGAACATGTGAGCAAAAGGCCAGCAAAAGGCCAGGAACCGTAAAAA
GGCCGCGTTGCTGGCGTTTTTCCATAGGCTCCGCCCCCCTGACGAGCATCACAAAAATCGACGCTCAAGT
CAGAGGTGGCGAAACCCGACAGGACTATAAAGATACCAGGCGTTTCCCCCTGGAAGCTCCCTCGTGCGCT
CTCCTGTTCCGACCCTGCCGCTTACCGGATACCTGTCCGCCTTTCTCCCTTCGGGAAGCGTGGCGCTTTC
TCATAGCTCACGCTGTAGGTATCTCAGTTCGGTGTAGGTCGTTCGCTCCAAGCTGGGCTGTGTGCACGAA
CCCCCCGTTCAGCCCGACCGCTGCGCCTTATCCGGTAACTATCGTCTTGAGTCCAACCCGGTAAGACACG
ACTTATCGCCACTGGCAGCAGCCACTGGTAACAGGATTAGCAGAGCGAGGTATGTAGGCGGTGCTACAGA
GTTCTTGAAGTGGTGGCCTAACTACGGCTACACTAGAAGGACAGTATTTGGTATCTGCGCTCTGCTGAAG
CCAGTTACCTTCGGAAAAAGAGTTGGTAGCTCTTGATCCGGCAAACAAACCACCGCTGGTAGCGGTGGTT
TTTTTGTTTGCAAGCAGCAGATTACGCGCAGAAAAAAAGGATCTCAAGAAGATCCTTTGATCTTTTCTAC
GGGGTCTGACGCTCAGTGGAACGAAAACTCACGTTAAGGGATTTTGGTCATGAGATTATCAAAAAGGATC
TTCACCTAGATCCTTTTAAATTAAAAATGAAGTTTTAAATCAATCTAAAGTATATATGAGTAAACTTGGT
CTGACAGTTACCAATGCTTAATCAGTGAGGCACCTATCTCAGCGATCTGTCTATTTCGTTCATCCATAGT
TGCCTGACTCCCCGTCGTGTAGATAACTACGATACGGGAGGGCTTACCATCTGGCCCCAGTGCTGCAATG
ATACCGCGAGACCCACGCTCACCGGCTCCAGATTTATCAGCAATAAACCAGCCAGCCGGAAGGGCCGAGC
GCAGAAGTGGTCCTGCAACTTTATCCGCCTCCATCCAGTCTATTAATTGTTGCCGGGAAGCTAGAGTAAG
TAGTTCGCCAGTTAATAGTTTGCGCAACGTTGTTGCCATTGCTACAGGCATCGTGGTGTCACGCTCGTCG
TTTGGTATGGCTTCATTCAGCTCCGGTTCCCAACGATCAAGGCGAGTTACATGATCCCCCATGTTGTGCA
AAAAAGCGGTTAGCTCCTTCGGTCCTCCGATCGTTGTCAGAAGTAAGTTGGCCGCAGTGTTATCACTCAT
GGTTATGGCAGCACTGCATAATTCTCTTACTGTCATGCCATCCGTAAGATGCTTTTCTGTGACTGGTGAG
TACTCAACCAAGTCATTCTGAGAATAGTGTATGCGGCGACCGAGTTGCTCTTGCCCGGCGTCAATACGGG
ATAATACCGCGCCACATAGCAGAACTTTAAAAGTGCTCATCATTGGAAAACGTTCTTCGGGGCGAAAACT
CTCAAGGATCTTACCGCTGTTGAGATCCAGTTCGATGTAACCCACTCGTGCACCCAACTGATCTTCAGCA
TCTTTTACTTTCACCAGCGTTTCTGGGTGAGCAAAAACAGGAAGGCAAAATGCCGCAAAAAAGGGAATAA
GGGCGACACGGAAATGTTGAATACTCATACTCTTCCTTTTTCAATATTATTGAAGCATTTATCAGGGTTA
TTGTCTCATGAGCGGATACATATTTGAATGTATTTAGAAAAATAAACAAATAGGGGTTCCGCGCACATTT
CCCCGAAAAGTGCCACCTG
[124 nt withheld, positions 8560-8683]
C
[91 nt withheld, positions 8685-8775]
A
[49 nt withheld, positions 8777-8825]
CCTTTGACGTTGGAGTCCACGTTCTTT
[37 nt withheld, positions 8853-8889]
ACCCTATCTCGGTCTATTCTTTTGATTTATAAGGGATTTTGCCGATTTCGGCCTATTGGTTAAAAAATGA
GCTGATTTAACAAAAATTTAACGCGAATTTTAACAAAATATTAACGTTTACAATTTCCCATTCGCCATTC
AGGCTGCGCAACTGTTGGGAAGGGCGATCGGTGCGGGCCTCTTCGCTATTACGCCA
