>Addgene plasmid #40412 | LRRK2_1867_2161_V1922T_C2024S_C2025S_F2079Y_L2115A | addgene partial sequence | sequence record 53119 | DSP2466Rev 5'-AATAACCCGGATCAGCTT-3'
GGTGGTGGTGGTGGTGCTCGAGGTGCTTACTAAAGCTTATCATCAGTTATGGTGAGTAGCAACCATACAT
TCCACGATAACATTCTTAGGCAGGAGAATACGGCGAGTCAGACAGACGAGTTCAGCGCTGTTAAGGATGT
CGAACACTTGAGCAGAGGTTGGACGTTCCTGAGGGTTTTCTTTAGCGCACTGTTTGATGAGCTTCTCTAC
CATCGGCCACGGAGCGCAACCGTATTCTTTAACCGGGTCTGGCAGCTTGCCCTGGATTTCCAGTTCGTCG
AATTCGTTAGGGTACTTCAGACCTTCTACGATACGGCCGCCGGTAGTCAGGATATCGTACAGGAGCAGAC
CGAACGAGTAAACGTCAGCTTGCTGGTTGTAAATAACGTTGCCACGAGCCACTTCTGGAGCACGGAAACC
CGGCGTACCTTCGCTTGTTTTAATGCCCATGCGGGAGGAGTACTGCGCAATACCATAGTCTGCAATCTTA
GCGATGATGGCAGCGTTCGGGTACAGAGTAAACAGCAGTACATTATGAGGTTTCAGGTCGCGATAAATGA
TCATTGCAGAATGAAGATAACGCAGGCCGTCAGCTACATGCAGAGCGATACGATGCTGCAGAGTACGGGT
CAGAGAAGCCTTGTCCTGCTGCAGCAGGCGGTCGAGAGAGCCCTTGGATGCCAGCTCCATCACCAGCATA
CGAGGACGGATGCCAGCGGCCAGCAGGGAGATGAGGCTCGGATGGTGCAGATGACACAGAACGGTCAGTT
CCTGACGGAGCAGACGGAGCGAGGTGTGCTTGTTGAAGATCTTTACGGCGACTTCTTCGCCTTCATAAGC
AGCACGGTATACGGAGCCGAAAGAGCCGTCGCCGAGCAGGAATTCTG
