>Addgene plasmid #40412 | LRRK2_1867_2161_V1922T_C2024S_C2025S_F2079Y_L2115A | addgene partial sequence | sequence record 53121 | DSP2466For 5'-GAATTTCGTCGACAGATC-3'
AATAAGTATTTTACTGTTTTCGTAACAGTTTTGTAATAAAAAAACCTATAAATATAGGATCTATGCACCA
CCATCACCACCATCACCACGAGAACCTTTATTTCCAAGGATCAATGGCACCGATCCTGGGGTATTGGAAG
ATCAAGGGCCTAGTGCAGCCCACTCGTCTGCTCCTGGAGTACCTAGAAGAGAAGTATGAGGAGCACCTTT
ATGAGCGGGACGAGGGTGACAAGTGGCGCAATAAGAAATTCGAGCTAGGCTTGGAATTCCCCAATCTGCC
TTATTACATCGATGGCGACGTTAAGTTGACTCAGTCCATGGCCATCATCCGCTACATCGCCGACAAGCAC
AATATGCTAGGCGGGTGCCCGAAGGAGCGAGCTGAGATCTCTATGTTGGAAGGGGCCGTGCTGGATATCC
GCTACGGCGTGAGCCGCATTGCATACTCAAAGGATTTCGAGACCCTCAAGGTTGACTTCCTGTCAAAGCT
GCCTGAAATGCTAAAGATGTTCGAAGACCGTCTCTGTCATAAGACCTACCTGAACGGGGACCACGTGACA
CACCCGGACTTTATGTTGTATGACGCTCTGGACGTCGTGCTTTATATGGACCCTATGTGCCTGGACGCTT
TTCCCAAACTAGTGTGTTTCAAGAAACGTATCGAAGCTATCCCTCAGATTGATAAGTACCTGAAGTCCTC
AAAGTACATCGCCTGGCCCCTTCAAGGTTGGCAAGCCACATTTGGCGGTGGCGACCATCCTCCCAAGTCA
GACCTAGTGCCTAGGCACAACCAGACCAGCCTATATAAGAAAGCCGGGTCAGCTGCCGCTGTGCTGGAGG
AGAACCTGTATTTCCAGGGCGGATCCAACATCATGCTCAACAACGATGAGCTCGAATTTGAACAAGCTC
